Addgene plasmid #235650: pOPINK-HOIL-1L NZF (195-252)
Purpose: Bacterial expression of human HOIL-1L NZF (195-252)
Depositing lab: David Komander. Depositing organization: Walter and Eliza Hall Institute of Medical Research. Publication: Secondary interactions in ubiquitin-binding domains achieve linkage or substrate specificity. Michel MA, Scutts S, Komander D. Cell Rep. 2024 Aug 27;43(8):114545. doi: 10.1016/j.celrep.2024.114545. Epub 2024 Jul 23. PubMed 39052481.
Backbone
  Vector backbone: pOPIN-K
  Vector type: Bacterial Expression
Growth in bacteria
  Bacterial resistance: Kanamycin, 50 μg/mL
  Growth temperature: 37°C
  Growth strain: DH5alpha
  Copy number: Low Copy
Gene/Insert
  Gene/Insert name: HOIL-1L NZF
  Species: H. sapiens (human)
  Mutation: aa 195-252 only
  Entrez Gene: RBCK1 (a.k.a. C20orf18, HOIL-1, HOIL1, PBMEI, PGBM1, RBCK2, RNF54, UBCE7IP3, XAP3, XAP4, ZRANB4)
  Promoter: T7
  Tag / fusion protein: 6xHis-GST-3c (N terminal on backbone)
  Cloning method: Other
Terms and licenses: Academic/Nonprofit Terms; Industry Terms: Not Available to Industry
How to cite: pOPINK-HOIL-1L NZF (195-252) was a gift from David Komander (Addgene plasmid # 235650 ; http://n2t.net/addgene:235650 ; RRID:Addgene_235650)
