[The description below was written by a language model from this plasmid's Addgene catalogue record and pLannotate feature annotations shown in this document.]
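Description:
pOPINK-HOIL-1L NZF (195-252) is a 6,140-nt bacterial expression plasmid built on the pOPIN-K backbone for producing the Npl4-type zinc finger (NZF) domain of human HOIL-1L, the product of the RBCK1 gene and a component of the LUBAC linear-ubiquitin ligase complex. It is maintained in E. coli through a ColE1/pMB1-type origin accompanied by the rop gene and the pBR322 bom region. This arrangement is consistent with the low copy number recorded for it, and selection is by a kanamycin resistance gene (aph(3')-Ia). An f1 origin is also present, along with remnant tetracycline-resistance fragments carried over from the vector lineage.

The expression cassette runs on the reverse strand. A T7 promoter with an adjacent lac operator and the T7 gene 10 ribosome binding site drives an open reading frame that begins with a 6xHis tag, continues through Schistosoma japonicum GST, and ends with the RBCK1 fragment covering residues 195-252 only, followed by a T7 terminator. The automated annotation matched the insert to the rat orthologue, but the catalogue lists it as human. According to the record, a 3C protease site lies between GST and the insert, allowing the tags to be removed after affinity purification, although this site is not annotated separately. A plasmid-borne lacI gene represses the operator, so expression requires a host that supplies T7 RNA polymerase and is induced with IPTG. A short His-tag-like segment and a solubility-tag fragment are annotated downstream of the insert. These are probably vector remnants, and the record does not say whether they are translated.

The construct is intended for recombinant production of the isolated NZF domain. The associated study concerns how ubiquitin-binding domains achieve linkage or substrate specificity.
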