Features (pLannotate 1.2.2; 21 found; start..end, strand, type, name):
    398..415     -  CDS            7xHis (fragment): 6xHis affinity tag
    428..450     -  RBS            RBS: efficient ribosome binding site from bacteriophage T7 gene 10 (Olins and Rangwala, 1989)
    465..489     -  protein_bind   lac operator: The lac repressor binds to the lac operator to inhibit transcription in E. coli. This inhibition can be relieved by adding lactose or isopropyl-β-D-thiogalactopyranoside (IPTG). lac repressor encoded by lacI
    490..508     -  promoter       T7 promoter: promoter for bacteriophage T7 RNA polymerase
    530..809     +  CDS            TcR (fragment): tetracycline efflux protein; tet; confers resistance to tetracycline
    817..894     +  promoter       lacI promoter: lacI
    895..1977    +  CDS            lacI: lac repressor; lacI; The lac repressor binds to the lac operator to inhibit transcription in E. coli. This inhibition can be relieved by adding lactose or isopropyl-β-D-thiogalactopyranoside (IPTG).
   1990..2011    +  protein_bind   CAP binding site: CAP binding activates transcription in the presence of cAMP. E. coli catabolite activator protein
   2026..2317    +  CDS            TcR (fragment): tetracycline efflux protein; tet; confers resistance to tetracycline
   2389..2769    -  CDS            YPB1_ECOLX: Protein predicted: Swiss-Prot protein existence level 4. From Escherichia coli.
   2786..2977    +  CDS            rop: Rop protein, which maintains plasmids at low copy number; rop
   3079..3218    +  misc_feature   bom: basis of mobility region from pBR322
   3404..3992    -  rep_origin     ori: high-copy-number ColE1/pMB1/pBR322/pUC origin of replication
   4114..4929    +  CDS            KanR: aminoglycoside phosphotransferase; aph(3')-Ia; confers resistance to kanamycin in bacteria or G418 (Geneticin®) in eukaryotes
   4938..4995    -  promoter       AmpR promoter (fragment): bla
   5048..5476    -  rep_origin     f1 ori (sequence partly withheld): f1 bacteriophage origin of replication; arrow indicates direction of (+) strand synthesis
   5513..5560    -  terminator     T7 terminator: transcription terminator for bacteriophage T7 RNA polymerase
   5568..5617    -  CDS            SET1 (fragment): solubility-enhancement tag derived from T7 phage gene 10B
   5627..5644    -  CDS            9xHis (fragment): 9xHis affinity tag
   5668..5844    -  CDS            Rbck1 (fragment): HOIL1_RAT - Also known as Pkcbpb15, Rbck, Ubce7ip3. Experimental evidence at protein level: Swiss-Prot protein existence level 1. Component of the LUBAC complex which conjugates linear ('Met- 1'-linked) polyubiquitin chains to substrates and plays a key role in NF-kappa-B activation and regulation of inflammation. LUBAC conjugates linear polyubiquitin to IKBKG and RIPK1 and is involved in activation of the canonical NF-kappa-B and the JNK signaling pathways. Linear ubiquitination mediated by the LUBAC complex interferes with TNF- induced cell death and thereby prevents inflammation. LUBAC is r
   5884..397     -  CDS            GST26_SCHJA (across the origin): Experimental evidence at protein level: Swiss-Prot protein existence level 1. GST isoenzymes appear to play a central role in the parasite detoxification system. Other functions are also suspected including a role in increasing the solubility of haematin in the parasite gut. From Schistosoma japonicum (Blood fluke).
>Addgene plasmid #235650 | pOPINK-HOIL-1L NZF (195-252) | addgene full sequence | sequence record 472953 | Addgene NGS Result
ACATTTTCAGCATTTCAGGTAGCTTGCTAAGAAAATCAACTTTGAGAGTTTCAAAGTCTTTACTATATGC
AATTCTCGAAACACCGTATCTAATATCCAAAACCGCTCCTTCAAGCATTGAAATCTCTGCACGCTCTTTT
GGACAACCACCCAACATGTTGTGCTTGTCAGCTATATAACGTATGATGGCCATAGACTGTGTTAATTTAA
CATCACCATCAATATAATAAGGAAGATTGGGAAACTCCAAACCCAATTCAAACTTTTTGTTTCGCCATTT
ATCACCTTCATCGCGCTCATACAAATGCTCTTCATATTTTTCTTCAAGATATTCCAAAAGAAGTCGAGTG
GGTTGCACAAGGCCCTTAATTTTCCAATAACCTAGTATAGGGGACATGTGATGGTGATGGTGATGTGCCA
TGGTATATCTCCTTCTTAAAGTTAAACAAAATTATTTCTAGAGGGGAATTGTTATCCGCTCACAATTCCC
CTATAGTGAGTCGTATTAATTTCGCGGGATCGAGATCTCGATCCTCTACGCCGGACGCATCGTGGCCGGC
ATCACCGGCGCCACAGGTGCGGTTGCTGGCGCCTATATCGCCGACATCACCGATGGGGAAGATCGGGCTC
GCCACTTCGGGCTCATGAGCGCTTGTTTCGGCGTGGGTATGGTGGCAGGCCCCGTGGCCGGGGGACTGTT
GGGCGCCATCTCCTTGCATGCACCATTCCTTGCGGCGGCGGTGCTCAACGGCCTCAACCTACTACTGGGC
TGCTTCCTAATGCAGGAGTCGCATAAGGGAGAGCGTCGAGATCCCGGACACCATCGAATGGCGCAAAACC
TTTCGCGGTATGGCATGATAGCGCCCGGAAGAGAGTCAATTCAGGGTGGTGAATGTGAAACCAGTAACGT
TATACGATGTCGCAGAGTATGCCGGTGTCTCTTATCAGACCGTTTCCCGCGTGGTGAACCAGGCCAGCCA
CGTTTCTGCGAAAACGCGGGAAAAAGTGGAAGCGGCGATGGCGGAGCTGAATTACATTCCCAACCGCGTG
GCACAACAACTGGCGGGCAAACAGTCGTTGCTGATTGGCGTTGCCACCTCCAGTCTGGCCCTGCACGCGC
CGTCGCAAATTGTCGCGGCGATTAAATCTCGCGCCGATCAACTGGGTGCCAGCGTGGTGGTGTCGATGGT
AGAACGAAGCGGCGTCGAAGCCTGTAAAGCGGCGGTGCACAATCTTCTCGCGCAACGCGTCAGTGGGCTG
ATCATTAACTATCCGCTGGATGACCAGGATGCCATTGCTGTGGAAGCTGCCTGCACTAATGTTCCGGCGT
TATTTCTTGATGTCTCTGACCAGACACCCATCAACAGTATTATTTTCTCCCATGAAGACGGTACGCGACT
GGGCGTGGAGCATCTGGTCGCATTGGGTCACCAGCAAATCGCGCTGTTAGCGGGCCCATTAAGTTCTGTC
TCGGCGCGTCTGCGTCTGGCTGGCTGGCATAAATATCTCACTCGCAATCAAATTCAGCCGATAGCGGAAC
GGGAAGGCGACTGGAGTGCCATGTCCGGTTTTCAACAAACCATGCAAATGCTGAATGAGGGCATCGTTCC
CACTGCGATGCTGGTTGCCAACGATCAGATGGCGCTGGGCGCAATGCGCGCCATTACCGAGTCCGGGCTG
CGCGTTGGTGCGGATATCTCGGTAGTGGGATACGACGATACCGAAGACAGCTCATGTTATATCCCGCCGT
TAACCACCATCAAACAGGATTTTCGCCTGCTGGGGCAAACCAGCGTGGACCGCTTGCTGCAACTCTCTCA
GGGCCAGGCGGTGAAGGGCAATCAGCTGTTGCCCGTCTCACTGGTGAAAAGAAAAACCACCCTGGCGCCC
AATACGCAAACCGCCTCTCCCCGCGCGTTGGCCGATTCATTAATGCAGCTGGCACGACAGGTTTCCCGAC
TGGAAAGCGGGCAGTGAGCGCAACGCAATTAATGTAAGTTAGCTCACTCATTAGGCACCGGGATCTCGAC
CGATGCCCTTGAGAGCCTTCAACCCAGTCAGCTCCTTCCGGTGGGCGCGGGGCATGACTATCGTCGCCGC
ACTTATGACTGTCTTCTTTATCATGCAACTCGTAGGACAGGTGCCGGCAGCGCTCTGGGTCATTTTCGGC
GAGGACCGCTTTCGCTGGAGCGCGACGATGATCGGCCTGTCGCTTGCGGTATTCGGAATCTTGCACGCCC
TCGCTCAAGCCTTCGTCACTGGTCCCGCCACCAAACGTTTCGGCGAGAAGCAGGCCATTATCGCCGGCAT
GGCGGCCCCACGGGTGCGCATGATCGTGCTCCTGTCGTTGAGGACCCGGCTAGGCTGGCGGGGTTGCCTT
ACTGGTTAGCAGAATGAATCACCGATACGCGAGCGAACGTGAAGCGACTGCTGCTGCAAAACGTCTGCGA
CCTGAGCAACAACATGAATGGTCTTCGGTTTCCGTGTTTCGTAAAGTCTGGAAACGCGGAAGTCAGCGCC
CTGCACCATTATGTTCCGGATCTGCATCGCAGGATGCTGCTGGCTACCCTGTGGAACACCTACATCTGTA
TTAACGAAGCGCTGGCATTGACCCTGAGTGATTTTTCTCTGGTCCCGCCGCATCCATACCGCCAGTTGTT
TACCCTCACAACGTTCCAGTAACCGGGCATGTTCATCATCAGTAACCCGTATCGTGAGCATCCTCTCTCG
TTTCATCGGTATCATTACCCCCATGAACAGAAATCCCCCTTACACGGAGGCATCAGTGACCAAACAGGAA
AAAACCGCCCTTAACATGGCCCGCTTTATCAGAAGCCAGACATTAACGCTTCTGGAGAAACTCAACGAGC
TGGACGCGGATGAACAGGCAGACATCTGTGAATCGCTTCACGACCACGCTGATGAGCTTTACCGCAGCTG
CCTCGCGCGTTTCGGTGATGACGGTGAAAACCTCTGACACATGCAGCTCCCGGAGACGGTCACAGCTTGT
CTGTAAGCGGATGCCGGGAGCAGACAAGCCCGTCAGGGCGCGTCAGCGGGTGTTGGCGGGTGTCGGGGCG
CAGCCATGACCCAGTCACGTAGCGATAGCGGAGTGTATACTGGCTTAACTATGCGGCATCAGAGCAGATT
GTACTGAGAGTGCACCATTGCGGTGTGAAATACCGCACAGATGCGTAAGGAGAAAATACCGCATCAGGCG
CTCTTCCGCTTCCTCGCTCACTGACTCGCTGCGCTCGGTCGTTCGGCTGCGGCGAGCGGTATCAGCTCAC
TCAAAGGCGGTAATACGGTTATCCACAGAATCAGGGGATAACGCAGGAAAGAACATGTGAGCAAAAGGCC
AGCAAAAGGCCAGGAACCGTAAAAAGGCCGCGTTGCTGGCGTTTTTCCATAGGCTCCGCCCCCCTGACGA
GCATCACAAAAATCGACGCTCAAGTCAGAGGTGGCGAAACCCGACAGGACTATAAAGATACCAGGCGTTT
CCCCCTGGAAGCTCCCTCGTGCGCTCTCCTGTTCCGACCCTGCCGCTTACCGGATACCTGTCCGCCTTTC
TCCCTTCGGGAAGCGTGGCGCTTTCTCATAGCTCACGCTGTAGGTATCTCAGTTCGGTGTAGGTCGTTCG
CTCCAAGCTGGGCTGTGTGCACGAACCCCCCGTTCAGCCCGACCGCTGCGCCTTATCCGGTAACTATCGT
CTTGAGTCCAACCCGGTAAGACACGACTTATCGCCACTGGCAGCAGCCACTGGTAACAGGATTAGCAGAG
CGAGGTATGTAGGCGGTGCTACAGAGTTCTTGAAGTGGTGGCCTAACTACGGCTACACTAGAAGGACAGT
ATTTGGTATCTGCGCTCTGCTGAAGCCAGTTACCTTCGGAAAAAGAGTTGTTAGCTCTTGATCCGGCAAA
CAAACCACCGCTGGTAGCGGTGGTTTTTTTGTTTGCAAGCAGCAGATTACGCGCAGAAAAAAAGGATCTC
AAGAAGATCCTTTGATCTTTTCTACGGGGTCTGACGCTCAGTGGAACGAAAACTCACGTTAAGGGATTTT
GGTCATGAACAATAAAACTGTCTGCTTACATAAACAGTAATACAAGGGGTGTTATGAGCCATATTCAACG
GGAAACGTCTTGCTCTAGGCCGCGATTAAATTCCAACATGGATGCTGATTTATATGGGTATAAATGGGCT
CGCGATAATGTCGGGCAATCAGGTGCGACAATCTATCGATTGTATGGGAAGCCCGATGCGCCAGAGTTGT
TTCTGAAACATGGCAAAGGTAGCGTTGCCAATGATGTTACAGATGAGATGGTCAGACTAAACTGGCTGAC
GGAATTTATGCCTCTTCCGACCATCAAGCATTTTATCCGTACTCCTGATGATGCATGGTTACTCACCACT
GCGATCCCCGGGAAAACAGCATTCCAGGTATTAGAAGAATATCCTGATTCAGGTGAAAATATTGTTGATG
CGCTGGCAGTGTTCCTGCGCCGGTTGCATTCGATTCCTGTTTGTAATTGTCCTTTTAACAGCGATCGCGT
ATTTCGTCTCGCTCAGGCGCAATCACGAATGAATAACGGTTTGGTTGATGCGAGTGATTTTGATGACGAG
CGTAATGGCTGGCCTGTTGAACAAGTCTGGAAAGAAATGCATAAACTTTTGCCATTCTCACCGGATTCAG
TCGTCACTCATGGTGATTTCTCACTTGATAACCTTATTTTTGACGAGGGGAAATTAATAGGTTGTATTGA
TGTTGGACGAGTCGGAATCGCAGACCGATACCAGGATCTTGCCATCCTATGGAACTGCCTCGGTGAGTTT
TCTCCTTCATTACAGAAACGGCTTTTTCAAAAATATGGTATTGATAATCCTGATATGAATAAATTGCAGT
TTCATTTGATGCTCGATGAGTTTTTCTAAGAATTAATTCATGAGCGGATACATATTTGAATGTATTTAGA
AAAATAAACAAATAGGGGTTCCGCGCACATTTCCCCGAAAAGTGCCACCTAAATTGTAAGCGTTAATATT
TTGTTAAAATTCGCGTTAAATTTTTGTTAAATCAGCTCATTTTTTAACCAATAGGCCGAAATCGGCAAAA
TCCCTTATAAATCAAAAGAATAGACCGAGATAGGGT
[37 nt withheld, positions 5147-5183]
AAAGAACGTGGACTCCAACGTCAAAGG
[49 nt withheld, positions 5211-5259]
T
[91 nt withheld, positions 5261-5351]
G
[124 nt withheld, positions 5353-5476]
CCCATTCGCCAATCCGGATATAGTTCCTCCTTTCAGCAAAAAACCCCTCAAGACCCGTTTAGAGGCCCCA
AGGGGTTATGCTAGTTATTGCTCAGCGGTGGCAGCAGCCAACTCAGCTTCCTTTCGGGCTTTGTTAGCAG
CCGGATCTCAGTGGTGGTGGTGGTGGTGTTTAAATGGTCTAGAAAGCTTTACTGCTGGTACTGACGCAGC
GCCTCCTCCTCGCCCGCCAGGCGCGCTCGCTCCTCCTCGTCGGGCTGGTATGAGGCGGGGACCTGGTAGG
CCTCGGGGCGCGCCCGGCAGCACATCTCACAGCCAGGCCGCGTGGGCTTGTTGATGAAGGTGCACCCGGG
GCACTGCCAGCCCACCGGGCCCTGAAACAGAACTTCCAGACCGCTGCTCAGATCCGATTTTGGAGGATGG
TCGCCACCACCAAACGTGGCTTGCCAGCCCTGCAAAGGCCATGCTATATACTTGCTGGATTTCAAGTACT
TATCAATTTGTGGGATAGCTTCAATACGTTTTTTAAAACAAACTAATTTTGGGAACGCATCCAGGCACAT
TGGGTCCATGTATAAAACAACATCAAGAGCGTCATACAACATGAAGTCAGGATGGGTTACATGATCACCA
TTTAAATATGTTTTATGACATAAACGATCTTCGA
