>Addgene plasmid #235650 | pOPINK-HOIL-1L NZF (195-252) | depositor partial sequence | sequence record 463602 | pOPINK-HOIL-1L NZF (195-252) sequence 1542 bps
NNNNNNNANNNNACTCAGCTTCCTTTCGGGCTTTGTTAGCAGCCGGATCTCAGTGGTGGTGGTGGTGGTG
TTTAAATGGTCTAGAAAGCTTTACTGCTGGTACTGACGCAGCGCCTCCTCCTCGCCCGCCAGGCGCGCTC
GCTCCTCCTCGTCGGGCTGGTATGAGGCGGGGACCTGGTAGGCCTCGGGGCGCGCCCGGCAGCACATCTC
ACAGCCAGGCCGCGTGGGCTTGTTGATGAAGGTGCACCCGGGGCACTGCCAGCCCACCGGGCCCTGAAAC
AGAACTTCCAGACCGCTGCTCAGATCCGATTTTGGAGGATGGTCGCCACCACCAAACGTGGCTTGCCAGC
CCTGCAAAGGCCATGCTATATACTTGCTGGATTTCAAGTACTTATCAATTTGTGGGATAGCTTCAATACG
TTTTTTAAAACAAACTAATTTTGGGAACGCATCCAGGCACATTGGGTCCATGTATAAAACAACATCAAGA
GCGTCATACAACATGAAGTCAGGATGGGTTACATGATCACCATTTAAATATGTTTTATGACATAAACGAT
CTTCGAACATTTTCAGCATTTCAGGTAGCTTGCTAAGAAAATCAACTTTGAGAGTTTCAAAGTCTTTACT
ATATGCAATTCTCGAAACACCGTATCTAATATCCAAAACCGCTCCTTCAAGCATTGAAATCTCTGCACGC
TCTTTTGGACAACCACCCAACATGTTGTGCTTGTCAGCTATATAACGTATGATGGCCATAGACTGTGTTA
ATTTAACATCACCATCAATATAATAAGGAAGATTGGGAAACTCCAAACCCAATTCAAACTTTTTGTTTCG
CCATTTATCACCTTCATCGCGCTCATACAAATGCTCTTCATATTTTTCTTCAAGATATTCCAAAAGAAGT
CGAGTGGGTTGCACAAGGCCCTTAATTTTCCAATAACCTAGTATAGGGGACATGTGATGGTGATGGTGAT
GTGCCATGGTATATCTCCTTCTTAAAGTTAAACAAAATTATTTCTAGAGGGGAATTGGTATCCGCTCACA
ATTCCCCTATAGTGAGTCGTATTAATTTCGCGGGATCGAGATCTCGATCCTCTACGCCGGACGCATCGTG
GGCCGGNATCACCGGCCCCNNAGGTGCGGTTGCTGGCCCCCTAATTCGCCGAACTCCCCCGATGGGGGAA
AATCGGGNNCCCCCATTTCGGGNTCATGAACGCCTTGTTTCCGCNGGGGNTAAGGGGGGCAGGNCCCCGG
GGTCCGGGGGAATNNTTGGGGCCCCTCTCCTTGNNNGGCNCNNNNNCTTGGGGNNNCAGNNANNCNNNGG
NCTNNNNCCCAAAANCAGGGNCGGTTTCCTAAAGGTNGANTNCNNNTAAAGGTAAAATNNCCTNAAATCC
CCGAGACCCCTGCTAAAGGGGCCNNANCCTNNNCCCGGGAGTAGNTNNNAANNCCGNCNANNNNNAAAGA
NNTNCCAGGTGGNNNTGANTNTTTACACCTTGGGCGGTGCTACATTGTCNNNNACNAAAATTAGTGATAG
NA
